Addgene plasmid #37725: pUASp YFP Rab21 CA
Depositing lab: Matthew Scott. Depositing organization: Stanford University. Publication: Thirty-one flavors of Drosophila rab proteins. Zhang J, Schulze KL, Hiesinger PR, Suyama K, Wang S, Fish M, Acar M, Hoskins RA, Bellen HJ, Scott MP. Genetics. 2007 Jun;176(2):1307-22. Epub 2007 Apr 3. 10.1534/genetics.106.066761 PubMed 17409086.
Backbone
  Vector backbone: pUASp
  Backbone size w/o insert (bp): 9939
  Vector type: Insect Expression ; Drosophila
Growth in bacteria
  Bacterial resistance: Ampicillin, 100 μg/mL
  Growth temperature: 37°C
  Growth strain: Top10
  Copy number: Unknown
Gene/Insert
  Gene/Insert name: Rab21
  Species: D. melanogaster (fly)
  Mutation: Q73L (constitutive active)
  Entrez Gene: Rab21 (a.k.a. Dmel_CG17515, AAF45341, CG17515, CG40304, DmRab21, Dmel\CG17515, anon-EST:Posey237, rab21)
  Promoter: GAL4
  Tag / fusion protein: YFP (N terminal on backbone)
  Cloning method: Gateway Cloning
  Sequencing primers: 5′ EGFP-C; 3′ pUASp-3 5'-AGGTTTAACCAGGGGATGCT
Terms and licenses: Academic/Nonprofit Terms; Industry Terms: Not Available to Industry
How to cite: pUASp YFP Rab21 CA was a gift from Matthew Scott (Addgene plasmid # 37725 ; http://n2t.net/addgene:37725 ; RRID:Addgene_37725)
