[The description below was written by a language model from this plasmid's Addgene catalogue record.]
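Description:
pUASp YFP Rab21 CA is a Drosophila expression plasmid built on the pUASp backbone (recorded as about 9.9 kb without the insert) and propagated in E. coli under ampicillin selection. The record gives no feature table and lists the copy number as unknown, so the bacterial origin and any fly transformation marker or transposon elements are not documented here. pUASp is generally known as a P-element-based transgenesis vector whose UAS-containing promoter supports GAL4-driven expression in the female germline as well as in somatic tissues.

The insert is the Drosophila melanogaster small GTPase Rab21 (CG17515), introduced by Gateway cloning and fused at its N terminus to a YFP tag supplied by the backbone. The coding sequence carries a Q73L substitution, annotated as constitutively active. Mutations of this conserved glutamine in Rab proteins typically impair GTP hydrolysis and so hold the protein in its GTP-bound, active state. Expression is listed as GAL4-dependent, meaning that the fusion is transcribed only where a GAL4 driver is present. This allows tissue- or stage-specific control through the binary GAL4/UAS system.

The construct belongs to a systematic collection of tagged Drosophila Rab variants. It is suited to generating transgenic flies in which the localisation of activated Rab21 can be followed by YFP fluorescence, and in which the consequences of locked-on Rab21 activity for membrane trafficking can be examined in chosen cell types.
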