>Addgene plasmid #37725 | pUASp YFP Rab21 CA | addgene partial sequence | sequence record 65088 | EGFP-C 5'-CATGGTCCTGCTGGAGTTCGTG-3'
TCTCGGCATGGACGAGCTGTACAAGTCCGGACTCAGATCTCGAGCTCAAGCTTCGAATTCTGCAGTCGAC
GGTACCGCGGGCCCGGGATCATCAACAAGTTTGTACAAAAAAGCAGGCTTAATGAGCTCGAGCAGAACGA
GGAACGGCCCCACGCTTAATTTCAAGGCGGTGCTGCTGGGCGAAGGTTGTGTGGGCAAGACGTCGCTGGT
GCTGCGCTACATGGAAGACCGGTTCAATGCCCAGCACCTAAGCACCCTGCAGGCTTCCTTTGTCAGCCGC
AAGATGTCCCTGGAGGATGGGAGAAGGGCGCAGTTGAATATTTGGGACACGGCTGGTCTAGAGCGGTTCC
ACGCCCTGGGACCCATCTACTATCGCGGCTCCGATGGCGCCCTGCTCGTCTATGACATAACGGACCGAGA
CTCGTTCCAGAAGGTCAAATCCTGGGTGCGGGAGCTCCGGCAAATGCGCGGCACGGAGATTGCCTTAATA
ATCGTCGGCAACAAGACTGATTTGGAGGAACAGCGAGCAGTAACGCACGATGAGGCCCTTCAATATGCGC
GCACGGTTGGCGCTCAATATGTAGAAACTTCGGCCAAGGAGAACGAGGGGGTGGCTGAGCTCTTCGAGCT
CCTGACCCAGCTGATGCTGGAGCAGTTGAGCCAACGGCAACCGGATGCGAGTCCACTTCGCCTCCAGAAT
CCGGATACGGATAACCTTAACAACTCCGATGACTCGGAGGCCCCGGATCCCGGAGATCCTGCGGGCCAGC
GGTCCTGTTGCGGCATTTAGAACCCAGCTTTCTTGTACAAAGTGGTTGATGATCCTCTAGAGTCGACCTC
GAACGTTAACGTTAACGTAACGTTAACTCGAGGAGCTTGATAACATTATACCTAAACCCATGGTCAAGAG
TAAACATTTCTGCCTTTGAAGTTGAGA
